>Addgene plasmid #70467 | R777-E183 Hs.PIN1 | depositor full sequence | sequence record 125916 | Full Sequence
TTAACGCTAGCATGGATGTTTTCCCAGTCACGACGTTGTAAAACGACGGCCAGTCTTAAAATTCGAGCTC
GGTCCGAGGATCCGAAATAATGATTTTATTTTGACTGATAGTGACCTGTTCGTTGCAACAAATTGATAAG
CAATGCTTTTTTATAATGCCAACTTTGTACAAAAAAGTTGGCACCATGGCGGACGAGGAGAAGCTGCCGC
CCGGCTGGGAGAAGCGCATGAGCCGCAGCTCAGGCCGAGTGTACTACTTCAACCACATCACTAACGCCAG
CCAGTGGGAGCGGCCCAGCGGCAACAGCAGCAGTGGTGGCAAAAACGGGCAGGGGGAGCCTGCCAGGGTC
CGCTGCTCGCACCTGCTGGTGAAGCACAGCCAGTCACGGCGGCCCTCGTCCTGGCGGCAGGAGAAGATCA
CCCGGACCAAGGAGGAGGCCCTGGAGCTGATCAACGGCTACATCCAGAAGATCAAGTCGGGAGAGGAGGA
CTTTGAGTCTCTGGCCTCACAGTTCAGCGACTGCAGCTCAGCCAAGGCCAGGGGAGACCTGGGTGCCTTC
AGCAGAGGTCAGATGCAGAAGCCATTTGAAGACGCCTCGTTTGCGCTGCGGACGGGGGAGATGAGCGGGC
CCGTGTTCACGGATTCCGGCATCCACATCATCCTCCGCACTGAGTAATCAACTTTCTTGTACAAAGTTGG
CATTATAGGAAAGCATTGCTTATCAATTTGTTGCAACGAACAGGTCACTATCAGTCAAAATAAAATCATT
ATTTGCATGCAAGCTTAGATCCTCTAGACCAGCCAGGACAGAAATGCCTCGACTTCGCTGCTACCCAAGG
TTGCCGGGTGACGCACACCGTGGAAACGGATGAAGGCACGAACCCAGTGGACATAAGCCTGTTCGGTTCG
TAAGCTGTAATGCAAGTAGCGTATGCGCTCACGCAACTGGTCCAGAACCTTGACCGAACGCAGCGGTGGT
AACGGCGCAGTGGCGGTTTTCATGGCTTGTTATGACTGTTTTTTTGGGGTACAGTCTATGCCTCGGGCAT
CCAAGCAGCAAGCGCGTTACGCCGTGGGTCGATGTTTGATGTTATGGAGCAGCAACGATGTTACGCAGCA
GGGCAGTCGCCCTAAAACAAAGTTAAACATTATGAGGGAAGCGGTGATCGCCGAAGTATCGACTCAACTA
TCAGAGGTAGTTGGCGTCATCGAGCGCCATCTCGAACCGACGTTGCTGGCCGTACATTTGTACGGCTCCG
CAGTGGATGGCGGCCTGAAGCCACACAGTGATATTGATTTGCTGGTTACGGTGACCGTAAGGCTTGATGA
AACAACGCGGCGAGCTTTGATCAACGACCTTTTGGAAACTTCGGCTTCCCCTGGAGAGAGCGAGATTCTC
CGCGCTGTAGAAGTCACCATTGTTGTGCACGACGACATCATTCCGTGGCGTTATCCAGCTAAGCGCGAAC
TGCAATTTGGAGAATGGCAGCGCAATGACATTCTTGCAGGTATCTTCGAGCCAGCCACGATCGACATTGA
TCTGGCTATCTTGCTGACAAAAGCAAGAGAACATAGCGTTGCCTTGGTAGGTCCAGCGGCGGAGGAACTC
TTTGATCCGGTTCCTGAACAGGATCTATTTGAGGCGCTAAATGAAACCTTAACGCTATGGAACTCGCCGC
CCGACTGGGCTGGCGATGAGCGAAATGTAGTGCTTACGTTGTCCCGCATTTGGTACAGCGCAGTAACCGG
CAAAATCGCGCCGAAGGATGTCGCTGCCGACTGGGCAATGGAGCGCCTGCCGGCCCAGTATCAGCCCGTC
ATACTTGAAGCTAGACAGGCTTATCTTGGACAAGAAGAAGATCGCTTGGCCTCGCGCGCAGATCAGTTGG
AAGAATTTGTCCACTACGTGAAAGGCGAGATCACCAAGGTAGTCGGCAAATAACCCTCGAGCCACCCATG
ACCAAAATCCCTTAACGTGAGTTACGCGTCGTTCCACTGAGCGTCAGACCCCGTAGAAAAGATCAAAGGA
TCTTCTTGAGATCCTTTTTTTCTGCGCGTAATCTGCTGCTTGCAAACAAAAAAACCACCGCTACCAGCGG
TGGTTTGTTTGCCGGATCAAGAGCTACCAACTCTTTTTCCGAAGGTAACTGGCTTCAGCAGAGCGCAGAT
ACCAAATACTGTCCTTCTAGTGTAGCCGTAGTTAGGCCACCACTTCAAGAACTCTGTAGCACCGCCTACA
TACCTCGCTCTGCTAATCCTGTTACCAGTGGCTGCTGCCAGTGGCGATAAGTCGTGTCTTACCGGGTTGG
ACTCAAGACGATAGTTACCGGATAAGGCGCAGCGGTCGGGCTGAACGGGGGGTTCGTGCACACAGCCCAG
CTTGGAGCGAACGACCTACACCGAACTGAGATACCTACAGCGTGAGCATTGAGAAAGCGCCACGCTTCCC
GAAGGGAGAAAGGCGGACAGGTATCCGGTAAGCGGCAGGGTCGGAACAGGAGAGCGCACGAGGGAGCTTC
CAGGGGGAAACGCCTGGTATCTTTATAGTCCTGTCGGGTTTCGCCACCTCTGACTTGAGCGTCGATTTTT
GTGATGCTCGTCAGGGGGGCGGAGCCTATGGAAAAACGCCAGCAACGCGGCCTTTTTACGGTTCCTGGCC
TTTTGCTGGCCTTTTGCTCACATGTTCTTTCCTGCGTTATCCCCTGATTCTGTGGATAACCGTATTACCG
CCTTTGAGTGAGCTGATACCGCTCGCCGCAGCCGAACGACCGAGCGCAGCGAGTCAGTGAGCGAGGAAGC
GGAAGAGCGCCCAATACGCAAACCGCCTCTCCCCGCGCGTTGGCCGATTCATTAATGCAGCTGGCACGAC
AGGTTTCCCGACTGGAAAGCGGGCAGTGAGCGCAACGCAATTAATACGCGTACCGCTAGCCAGGAAGAGT
TTGTAGAAACGCAAAAAGGCCATCCGTCAGGATGGCCTTCTGCTTAGTTTGATGCCTGGCAGTTTATGGC
GGGCGTCCTGCCCGCCACCCTCCGGGCCGTTGCTTCACAACGTTCAAATCCGCTCCCGGCGGATTTGTCC
TACTCAGGAGAGCGTTCACCGACAAACAACAGATAAAACGAAAGGCCCAGTCTTCCGACTGAGCCTTTCG
TTTTATTTGATGCCTGGCAGTTCCCTACTCTCGCG
Features (pLannotate 1.2.2; 11 found; start..end, strand, type, name):
     18..54      -  CDS            lacZα (fragment): LacZα fragment of β-galactosidase; lacZ fragment
     85..180     +  protein_bind   attL3: mutant version of attL; recombination site for the Gateway® LR reaction LR Clonase™
    186..674     +  CDS            PIN1: PIN1_HUMAN - Experimental evidence at protein level: Swiss-Prot protein existence level 1. Peptidyl-prolyl cis/trans isomerase (PPIase) that binds to and isomerizes specific phosphorylated Ser/Thr-Pro (pSer/Thr-Pro) motifs (PubMed:21497122, PubMed:23623683, PubMed:29686383). By inducing conformational changes in a subset of phosphorylated proteins, acts as a molecular switch in multiple cellular processes (PubMed:21497122, PubMed:22033920, PubMed:23623683). Displays a preference for acidic residues located N-terminally to the proline bond to be isomerized. Regulates mitosis presumably by inter
    682..775     -  protein_bind   attL2 (fragment): mutant version of attL; recombination site for the Gateway® LR reaction LR Clonase™
    890..913     +  promoter       Pc promoter (fragment): intI1 (promoter lies within the coding sequence); class 1 integron promoter
   1089..1145    +  CDS            GmR (fragment): gentamycin acetyltransferase; aacC1; confers resistance to gentamycin
   1152..1943    +  CDS            SmR: aminoglycoside adenylyltransferase (Murphy, 1985); aadA; confers resistance to spectinomycin and streptomycin
   2036..2624    +  rep_origin     ori: high-copy-number ColE1/pMB1/pBR322/pUC origin of replication
   2807..2899    +  CDS            lacI (fragment): lac repressor; lacI; The lac repressor binds to the lac operator to inhibit transcription in E. coli. This inhibition can be relieved by adding lactose or isopropyl-β-D-thiogalactopyranoside (IPTG).
   2954..2981    -  terminator     rrnB T2 terminator: transcription terminator T2 from the E. coli rrnB gene
   3113..3156    +  terminator     rrnB T1 terminator: Escherichia coli rrnB; transcription terminator T1 from the E. coli rrnB gene
