[The description below was written by a language model from this plasmid's Addgene catalogue record and pLannotate feature annotations shown in this document.]
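Description:
R777-E183 Hs.PIN1 is a Gateway entry clone built on the pDonor-255 backbone and carrying the human PIN1 open reading frame (reference transcript NM_006221.3). It is a small bacterial plasmid of about 3.2 kb, with a 492 bp insert in a 2.7 kb backbone. It replicates from a high-copy ColE1/pUC-type origin and is selected with spectinomycin through an aadA (SmR) aminoglycoside adenylyltransferase gene. A fragment of a class 1 integron Pc promoter and a short remnant of a gentamicin resistance gene lie just upstream of this marker. rrnB T1 and T2 transcription terminators are also annotated in the backbone, where they would typically shield the cloning region from read-through transcription. The small lacZα and lacI fragments appear to be non-functional leftovers of vector construction.

The PIN1 coding sequence encodes a peptidyl-prolyl cis/trans isomerase that acts on phosphorylated Ser/Thr-Pro motifs and serves as a conformational switch in processes such as mitotic regulation. It sits between two attL recombination sites. The automated annotation labels the upstream site attL3 and the downstream one a fragment of attL2, so the identity of the upstream site should be checked against the sequence rather than assumed. No promoter is annotated to drive the insert, and as an entry clone the plasmid is not itself an expression vector. Instead, an LR Clonase reaction moves the ORF into a destination vector chosen by the user, which provides the promoter, tags and host-specific elements. Because the ORF keeps its stop codon, the clone suits expression of native PIN1 or N-terminal fusions, but not C-terminal tagging.
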