Addgene plasmid #70467: R777-E183 Hs.PIN1
Purpose: Gateway ORF clone of human PIN1 [NM_006221.3] with stop codon (for native or N-terminal fusions)
Depositing lab: Dominic Esposito. Depositing organization: National Cancer Institute (NCI).
Backbone
  Vector backbone: pDonor-255
  Backbone size w/o insert (bp): 2693
  Vector type: Gateway Entry Clone
Growth in bacteria
  Bacterial resistance: Spectinomycin, 50 μg/mL
  Growth temperature: 37°C
  Growth strain: DH10B
  Copy number: High Copy
Gene/Insert
  Gene/Insert name: PIN1 (alt name: NM_006221.3)
  Species: H. sapiens (human)
  Insert size (bp): 492
  Entrez Gene: PIN1 (a.k.a. DOD, UBL5)
  Cloning method: Gateway Cloning
  Sequencing primers: 5′ M13F 23-mer (5'-CCCAGTCACGACGTTGTAAAACG); 3′ attLR 23-mer (5'-TAACATCAGAGATTTTGAGACAC)
Terms and licenses: Academic/Nonprofit Terms; Industry Terms: Not Available to Industry
How to cite: R777-E183 Hs.PIN1 was a gift from Dominic Esposito (Addgene plasmid # 70467 ; http://n2t.net/addgene:70467 ; RRID:Addgene_70467)
