>Addgene plasmid #70467 | R777-E183 Hs.PIN1 | addgene partial sequence | sequence record 132150 | pCR8_R1 5'-cgaaccgaacaggcttatgt-3'
GGTGTGCGTCACCCGGCAACCTTGGGTAGCAGCGAAGTCGAGGCATTTCTGTCCTGGCTGGTCTAGAGGA
TCTAAGCTTGCATGCAAATAATGATTTTATTTTGACTGATAGTGACCTGTTCGTTGCAACAAATTGATAA
GCAATGCTTTCCTATAATGCCAACTTTGTACAAGAAAGTTGATTACTCAGTGCGGAGGATGATGTGGATG
CCGGAATCCGTGAACACGGGCCCGCTCATCTCCCCCGTCCGCAGCGCAAACGAGGCGTCTTCAAATGGCT
TCTGCATCTGACCTCTGCTGAAGGCACCCAGGTCTCCCCTGGCCTTGGCTGAGCTGCAGTCGCTGAACTG
TGAGGCCAGAGACTCAAAGTCCTCCTCTCCCGACTTGATCTTCTGGATGTAGCCGTTGATCAGCTCCAGG
GCCTCCTCCTTGGTCCGGGTGATCTTCTCCTGCCGCCAGGACGAGGGCCGCCGTGACTGGCTGTGCTTCA
CCAGCAGGTGCGAGCAGCGGACCCTGGCAGGCTCCCCCTGCCCGTTTTTGCCACCACTGCTGCTGTTGCC
GCTGGGCCGCTCCCACTGGCTGGCGTTAGTGATGTG
